>Addgene plasmid #158891 | JGI_017975 | addgene full sequence | sequence record 317196 | Addgene NGS Result
GGATATAACATGAGCTGTCTTCGGTATCGTCGTATCCCACTACCGAGATATCCGCACCAACGCGCAGCCC
GGACTCGGTAATGGCGCGCATTGCGCCCAGCGCCATCTGATCGTTGGCAACCAGCATCGCAGTGGGAACG
ATGCCCTCATTCAGCATTTGCATGGTTTGTTGAAAACCGGACATGGCACTCCAGTCGCCTTCCCGTTCCG
CTATCGGCTGAATTTGATTGCGAGTGAGATATTTATGCCAGCCAGCCAGACGCAGACGCGCCGAGACAGA
ACTTAATGGGCCCGCTAACAGCGCGATTTGCTGGTGACCCAATGCGACCAGATGCTCCACGCCCAGTCGC
GTACCGTCTTCATGGGAGAAAATAATACTGTTGATGGGTGTCTGGTCAGAGACATCAAGAAATAACGCCG
GAACATTAGTGCAGGCAGCTTCCACAGCAATGGCATCCTGGTCATCCAGCGGATAGTTAATGATCAGCCC
ACTGACGCGTTGCGCGAGAAGATTGTGCACCGCCGCTTTACAGGCTTCGACGCCGCTTCGTTCTACCATC
GACACCACCACGCTGGCACCCAGTTGATCGGCGCGAGATTTAATCGCCGCGACAATTTGCGACGGCGCGT
GCAGGGCCAGACTGGAGGTGGCAACGCCAATCAGCAACGACTGTTTGCCCGCCAGTTGTTGTGCCACGCG
GTTGGGAATGTAATTCAGCTCCGCCATCGCCGCTTCCACTTTTTCCCGCGTTTTCGCAGAAACGTGGCTG
GCCTGGTTCACCACGCGGGAAACGGTCTGATAAGAGACACCGGCATACTCTGCGACATCGTATAACGTTA
CTGGTTTCACATTCACCACCCTGAATTGACTCTCTTCCGGGCGCTATCATGCCATACCGCGAAAGGTTTT
GCGCCATTCGATGGTGTCCGGGATCTCGACGCTCTCCCTTATGCGACTCCTGCATTAGGAAGCAGCCCAG
TAGTAGGTTGAGGCCGTTGAGCACCGCCGCCGCAAGGAATGGTGCATGCAAGGAGATGGCGCCCAACAGT
CCCCCGGCCACGGGGCCTGCCACCATACCCACGCCGAAACAAGCGCTCATGAGCCCGAAGTGGCGAGCCC
GATCTTCCCCATCGGTGATGTCGGCGATATAGGCGCCAGCAACCGCACCTGTGGCGCCGGTGATGCCGGC
CACGATGCGTCCGGCGTAGAGGATCGAGATCTCGATCCCGCGAAATTAATACGACTCACTATAGGGGAAT
TGTGAGCGGATAACAATTCCCCTCTAGAAATAATTTTGTTTAACTTTAAGAAGGAGATATACCATGGGCA
GCAGCCATCATCATCATCATCACAGCAGCGGCCTGGTGCCGCGCGGCAGCCATATGGTGCATACGCGCAC
AGCGGATGCGAGTCCTGCAACACGTGTTGGTATCACAGCAGCAGCAGCGGCATTACCAGAACGCGTAGTG
ACGTCCGCTGAACTTCAAGAACAGGTCGAACGTGAGTCTGGTATTACCTTACCGCCAAGACTGTTTTCTC
GTATGACAGGCATTGATACCCGCCGCGTTGCAGGCCCTGAAGAGCATGCTTCGACTCTGGCTGTGCGTGC
AGCTCGCGCCGTGTTAGGTTCCGCGGCGGCCGACCCTGACGATGTTGACCTGCTGATTTTTGCGTCTGCC
AGTAGAGATATGGCAGAGCCAGCGACGGCGCACATTGTTCAGGCGGATCTTGGTACCCGAGCTCATGTGT
TCGATCTGACCAACGCCTGCAACTCTTTTCTGAATGGAATTGATACCGCACGTGCGTTTATTTTGGCAGG
TCGTGCGCGCCGCGTCTTGGTCGTCACGGGTGAGACGCCAACACGTTCTATGCGCATGCGAGCCAGCAGC
GCTGCACAGGTTCGATCTGCCTTTGCAGGATACACCTTTGGCGATGCTGGGGCGGCTGTTTTAGTTGAAC
AGGTACCGACGGGGGGAATTCTGGATGTGCAGACTGCTACTTTCTCAGAGCATTGGACTGCAGGCGGTAT
AGATGGTGGTGGTTCTCGCCATCCACGTGGCGATGAACACACTTATTTTCATGGCGATGGCGGTAAACTG
AGAAGTATCTTCGAAAGGATCGGTCTGGACGTCCTGCGTGCAGTCCATCACCGGACCGGACTGGACTGGT
CGGATTACGAAAAGGTGTTGGTTCACCAGGTTACCCTGCCATATTTGACCCGTTTTATGGAGCTGGCCAG
AGTGCCGGAAGAGAAACTGATAGTTACAGTGCCTGAACTGGGAAATGTGGCGTCAGCGACTATCGGCGTG
CAGCTGGCCAGAATTAATGAAAAACTGGCAAGTGGCAGTCGGGTCTTCTGTTTGGGACTTGGAGGAGGGG
TCTCTATTACTACGATGGTTTGGGAGAAATCATGACTCGAGCACCACCACCACCACCACTGAGATCCGGC
TGCTAACAAAGCCCGAAAGGAAGCTGAGTTGGCTGCTGCCACCGCTGAGCAATAACTAGCATAACCCCTT
GGGGCCTCTAAACGGGTCTTGAGGGGTTTTTTGCTGAAAGGAGGAACTATATCCGGATTGGCGAATGGG
[124 nt withheld, positions 2590-2713]
C
[91 nt withheld, positions 2715-2805]
A
[49 nt withheld, positions 2807-2855]
CCTTTGACGTTGGAGTCCACGTTCTTT
[37 nt withheld, positions 2883-2919]
ACCCTATCTCGGTCTATTCTTTTGATTTATAAGGGATTTTGCCGATTTCGGCCTATTGGTTAAAAAATGA
GCTGATTTAACAAAAATTTAACGCGAATTTTAACAAAATATTAACGCTTACAATTTAGGTGGCACTTTTC
GGGGAAATGTGCGCGGAACCCCTATTTGTTTATTTTTCTAAATACATTCAAATATGTATCCGCTCATGAA
TTAATTCTTAGAAAAACTCATCGAGCATCAAATGAAACTGCAATTTATTCATATCAGGATTATCAATACC
ATATTTTTGAAAAAGCCGTTTCTGTAATGAAGGAGAAAACTCACCGAGGCAGTTCCATAGGATGGCAAGA
TCCTGGTATCGGTCTGCGATTCCGACTCGTCCAACATCAATACAACCTATTAATTTCCCCTCGTCAAAAA
TAAGGTTATCAAGTGAGAAATCACCATGAGTGACGACTGAATCCGGTGAGAATGGCAAAAGTTTATGCAT
TTCTTTCCAGACTTGTTCAACAGGCCAGCCATTACGCTCGTCATCAAAATCACTCGCATCAACCAAACCG
TTATTCATTCGTGATTGCGCCTGAGCGAGACGAAATACGCGATCGCTGTTAAAAGGACAATTACAAACAG
GAATCGAATGCAACCGGCGCAGGAACACTGCCAGCGCATCAACAATATTTTCACCTGAATCAGGATATTC
TTCTAATACCTGGAATGCTGTTTTCCCGGGGATCGCAGTGGTGAGTAACCATGCATCATCAGGAGTACGG
ATAAAATGCTTGATGGTCGGAAGAGGCATAAATTCCGTCAGCCAGTTTAGTCTGACCATCTCATCTGTAA
CATCATTGGCAACGCTACCTTTGCCATGTTTCAGAAACAACTCTGGCGCATCGGGCTTCCCATACAATCG
ATAGATTGTCGCACCTGATTGCCCGACATTATCGCGAGCCCATTTATACCCATATAAATCAGCATCCATG
TTGGAATTTAATCGCGGCCTAGAGCAAGACGTTTCCCGTTGAATATGGCTCATAACACCCCTTGTATTAC
TGTTTATGTAAGCAGACAGTTTTATTGTTCATGACCAAAATCCCTTAACGTGAGTTTTCGTTCCACTGAG
CGTCAGACCCCGTAGAAAAGATCAAAGGATCTTCTTGAGATCCTTTTTTTCTGCGCGTAATCTGCTGCTT
GCAAACAAAAAAACCACCGCTACCAGCGGTGGTTTGTTTGCCGGATCAAGAGCTACCAACTCTTTTTCCG
AAGGTAACTGGCTTCAGCAGAGCGCAGATACCAAATACTGTCCTTCTAGTGTAGCCGTAGTTAGGCCACC
ACTTCAAGAACTCTGTAGCACCGCCTACATACCTCGCTCTGCTAATCCTGTTACCAGTGGCTGCTGCCAG
TGGCGATAAGTCGTGTCTTACCGGGTTGGACTCAAGACGATAGTTACCGGATAAGGCGCAGCGGTCGGGC
TGAACGGGGGGTTCGTGCACACAGCCCAGCTTGGAGCGAACGACCTACACCGAACTGAGATACCTACAGC
GTGAGCTATGAGAAAGCGCCACGCTTCCCGAAGGGAGAAAGGCGGACAGGTATCCGGTAAGCGGCAGGGT
CGGAACAGGAGAGCGCACGAGGGAGCTTCCAGGGGGAAACGCCTGGTATCTTTATAGTCCTGTCGGGTTT
CGCCACCTCTGACTTGAGCGTCGATTTTTGTGATGCTCGTCAGGGGGGCGGAGCCTATGGAAAAACGCCA
GCAACGCGGCCTTTTTACGGTTCCTGGCCTTTTGCTGGCCTTTTGCTCACATGTTCTTTCCTGCGTTATC
CCCTGATTCTGTGGATAACCGTATTACCGCCTTTGAGTGAGCTGATACCGCTCGCCGCAGCCGAACGACC
GAGCGCAGCGAGTCAGTGAGCGAGGAAGCGGAAGAGCGCCTGATGCGGTATTTTCTCCTTACGCATCTGT
GCGGTATTTCACACCGCAATGGTGCACTCTCAGTACAATCTGCTCTGATGCCGCATAGTTAAGCCAGTAT
ACACTCCGCTATCGCTACGTGACTGGGTCATGGCTGCGCCCCGACACCCGCCAACACCCGCTGACGCGCC
CTGACGGGCTTGTCTGCTCCCGGCATCCGCTTACAGACAAGCTGTGACCGTCTCCGGGAGCTGCATGTGT
CAGAGGTTTTCACCGTCATCACCGAAACGCGCGAGGCAGCTGCGGTAAAGCTCATCAGCGTGGTCGTGAA
GCGATTCACAGATGTCTGCCTGTTCATCCGCGTCCAGCTCGTTGAGTTTCTCCAGAAGCGTTAATGTCTG
GCTTCTGATAAAGCGGGCCATGTTAAGGGCGGTTTTTTCCTGTTTGGTCACTGATGCCTCCGTGTAAGGG
GGATTTCTGTTCATGGGGGTAATGATACCGATGAAACGAGAGAGGATGCTCACGATACGGGTTACTGATG
ATGAACATGCCCGGTTACTGGAACGTTGTGAGGGTAAACAACTGGCGGTATGGATGCGGCGGGACCAGAG
AAAAATCACTCAGGGTCAATGCCAGCGCTTCGTTAATACAGATGTAGGTGTTCCACAGGGTAGCCAGCAG
CATCCTGCGATGCAGATCCGGAACATAATGGTGCAGGGCGCTGACTTCCGCGTTTCCAGACTTTACGAAA
CACGGAAACCGAAGACCATTCATGTTGTTGCTCAGGTCGCAGACGTTTTGCAGCAGCAGTCGCTTCACGT
TCGCTCGCGTATCGGTGATTCATTCTGCTAACCAGTAAGGCAACCCCGCCAGCCTAGCCGGGTCCTCAAC
GACAGGAGCACGATCATGCGCACCCGTGGGGCCGCCATGCCGGCGATAATGGCCTGCTTCTCGCCGAAAC
GTTTGGTGGCGGGACCAGTGACGAAGGCTTGAGCGAGGGCGTGCAAGATTCCGAATACCGCAAGCGACAG
GCCGATCATCGTCGCGCTCCAGCGAAAGCGGTCCTCGCCGAAAATGACCCAGAGCGCTGCCGGCACCTGT
CCTACGAGTTGCATGATAAAGAAGACAGTCATAAGTGCGGCGACGATAGTCATGCCCCGCGCCCACCGGA
AGGAGCTGACTGGGTTGAAGGCTCTCAAGGGCATCGGTCGAGATCCCGGTGCCTAATGAGTGAGCTAACT
TACATTAATTGCGTTGCGCTCACTGCCCGCTTTCCAGTCGGGAAACCTGTCGTGCCAGCTGCATTAATGA
ATCGGCCAACGCGCGGGGAGAGGCGGTTTGCGTATTGGGCGCCAGGGTGGTTTTTCTTTTCACCAGTGAG
ACGGGCAACAGCTGATTGCCCTTCACCGCCTGGCCCTGAGAGAGTTGCAGCAAGCGGTCCACGCTGGTTT
GCCCCAGCAGGCGAAAATCCTGTTTGATGGTGGTTAACGGCG
Features (pLannotate 1.2.2; 20 found; start..end, strand, type, name):
    851..928     -  promoter       lacI promoter: lacI
    936..1215    -  CDS            TcR (fragment): tetracycline efflux protein; tet; confers resistance to tetracycline
   1237..1255    +  promoter       T7 promoter: promoter for bacteriophage T7 RNA polymerase
   1256..1280    +  protein_bind   lac operator: The lac repressor binds to the lac operator to inhibit transcription in E. coli. This inhibition can be relieved by adding lactose or isopropyl-β-D-thiogalactopyranoside (IPTG). lac repressor encoded by lacI
   1295..1317    +  RBS            RBS: efficient ribosome binding site from bacteriophage T7 gene 10 (Olins and Rangwala, 1989)
   1336..1352    +  CDS            capTEV™ (fragment): composite tag for in vivo biotinylation, TEV protease cleavage, and 6xHis tagging
   1363..1380    +  CDS            thrombin site: thrombin recognition and cleavage site
   2422..2439    +  CDS            9xHis (fragment): 9xHis affinity tag
   2449..2498    +  CDS            SET1 (fragment): solubility-enhancement tag derived from T7 phage gene 10B
   2506..2553    +  terminator     T7 terminator: transcription terminator for bacteriophage T7 RNA polymerase
   2590..3018    +  rep_origin     f1 ori (sequence partly withheld): f1 bacteriophage origin of replication; arrow indicates direction of (+) strand synthesis
   3071..3128    +  promoter       AmpR promoter (fragment): bla
   3137..3952    -  CDS            KanR: aminoglycoside phosphotransferase; aph(3')-Ia; confers resistance to kanamycin in bacteria or G418 (Geneticin®) in eukaryotes
   4074..4662    +  rep_origin     ori: high-copy-number ColE1/pMB1/pBR322/pUC origin of replication
   4848..4987    -  misc_feature   bom: basis of mobility region from pBR322
   5089..5280    -  CDS            rop: Rop protein, which maintains plasmids at low copy number; rop
   5297..5677    +  CDS            YPB1_ECOLX: Protein predicted: Swiss-Prot protein existence level 4. From Escherichia coli.
   5749..6040    -  CDS            TcR (fragment): tetracycline efflux protein; tet; confers resistance to tetracycline
   6055..6076    -  protein_bind   CAP binding site: CAP binding activates transcription in the presence of cAMP. E. coli catabolite activator protein
   6089..850     -  CDS            lacI (across the origin): lac repressor; lacI; The lac repressor binds to the lac operator to inhibit transcription in E. coli. This inhibition can be relieved by adding lactose or isopropyl-β-D-thiogalactopyranoside (IPTG).
