[The description below was written by a language model from this plasmid's Addgene catalogue record and pLannotate feature annotations shown in this document.]
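Description:
JGI_017975 is a bacterial expression plasmid built on the pET28b backbone, carrying a synthetic insert designated WP_076469753_1 (also listed as Batch220_p034) that was introduced by Gibson assembly into the NdeI/XhoI-opened vector. The plasmid is about 6.3 kb and is propagated in E. coli under kanamycin selection through an aph(3')-Ia resistance gene. Replication depends on a ColE1/pMB1-type origin accompanied by the pBR322 bom region and the rop gene. An f1 origin is also present, which would permit single-stranded DNA production with helper phage. The short tetracycline-resistance fragments, the AmpR promoter fragment and the predicted E. coli ORF in the annotation are pBR322-derived backbone remnants rather than functional parts.

The expression cassette follows the standard pET layout: a T7 promoter fused to a lac operator, the T7 gene 10 ribosome binding site, and a T7 terminator, with a plasmid-borne lacI gene supplying repressor. Transcription therefore requires a host providing T7 RNA polymerase and is induced with IPTG. Upstream of the insert position, the annotation picks up a His-tag-containing fragment and a thrombin cleavage site, consistent with an N-terminal cleavable His tag, and a further His-tag match lies downstream. Whether that C-terminal tag is in frame with the insert cannot be judged from the table. The roughly 1 kb region between these elements is unannotated and presumably holds the coding sequence.

The record does not state what protein the insert encodes or its source organism beyond "synthetic". The stated purpose, hydrocarbon structures for fuels and chemicals, suggests it belongs to a batch of synthesized candidate genes for expression and characterization in that programme.
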