Addgene plasmid #158891: JGI_017975
Purpose: Hydrocarbon Structures for Fuels and Chemicals
Depositing lab: Joint Genome Institute.
Backbone
  Vector backbone: pET28b
  Vector type: Synthetic Biology
Growth in bacteria
  Bacterial resistance: Kanamycin, 50 μg/mL
  Growth temperature: 37°C
  Growth strain: Top10
  Copy number: High Copy
Gene/Insert
  Gene/Insert name: WP_076469753_1 (alt name: Batch220_p034)
  Species: Synthetic
  Cloning method: Gibson Cloning
Terms and licenses: Academic/Nonprofit Terms; Industry Terms: Not Available to Industry
Depositor comments: pET28b_NdeIXhoI vector with WP_076469753_1 insert, JGI ICE Registry: https://registry.jgi.doe.gov/entry/17975
How to cite: JGI_017975 was a gift from Joint Genome Institute (Addgene plasmid # 158891 ; http://n2t.net/addgene:158891 ; RRID:Addgene_158891)
